Addgene plasmid #182930: pVRC8400-SARS-CoV-2-RBD(aa330-526)-B.1.1.529-AVI
Purpose: Expresses SARS-CoV-2 RBD (aa324-526) domain from the B.1.1.529 (Omicron) variant with single chain Fc, HRV3C protease cleavage site, and AVI tag
Depositing lab: Peter Kwong. Depositing organization: National Institute of Allergy and Infectious Diseases (NIAID). Publication: Molecular probes of spike ectodomain and its subdomains for SARS-CoV-2 variants, Alpha through Omicron. Teng IT, Nazzari AF, Choe M, Liu T, Oliveira de Souza M, Petrova Y, Tsybovsky Y, Wang S, Zhang B, Artamonov M, Madan B, Huang A, Lopez Acevedo SN, Pan X, Ruckwardt TJ, DeKosky BJ, Mascola JR, Misasi J, Sullivan NJ, Zhou T, Kwong PD. PLoS One. 2022 May 24;17(5):e0268767. doi: 10.1371/journal.pone.0268767. eCollection 2022. PubMed 35609088.
Backbone
  Vector backbone: pVRC8400
  Vector type: Mammalian Expression
Growth in bacteria
  Bacterial resistance: Kanamycin, 50 μg/mL
  Growth temperature: 37°C
  Growth strain: DH5alpha
  Copy number: Unknown
Gene/Insert
  Gene/Insert name: SARS-CoV-2-RBD(aa324-526)-B.1.1.529
  Mutation: G339D, S371L, S373P, S375F, K417N, N440K, G446S, S477N, T478K, E484A, Q493R, G496S, Q498R, N501Y, Y505H
  Entrez Gene: S (a.k.a. GU280_gp02, spike glycoprotein)
  Tag / fusion protein: scFc (N terminal on insert); HRV3C (N terminal on insert); AVI (C terminal on insert)
Terms and licenses: Academic/Nonprofit Terms; Industry Terms: Not Available to Industry
Depositor comments: Please visit https://www.biorxiv.org/content/10.1101/2021.12.29.474491v1 for bioRxiv preprint.
How to cite: pVRC8400-SARS-CoV-2-RBD(aa330-526)-B.1.1.529-AVI was a gift from Peter Kwong (Addgene plasmid # 182930 ; http://n2t.net/addgene:182930 ; RRID:Addgene_182930)
