[The description below was written by a language model from this plasmid's Addgene catalogue record and pLannotate feature annotations shown in this document.]
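Description:
pVRC8400-SARS-CoV-2-RBD(aa330-526)-B.1.1.529-AVI is a mammalian expression plasmid of about 6.6 kb, built on the pVRC8400 backbone, for secreted production of the receptor-binding domain (RBD) of the SARS-CoV-2 spike from the B.1.1.529 (Omicron) variant. It is propagated in E. coli through a high-copy ColE1/pUC-type origin and selected with kanamycin via an aph(3')-Ia KanR gene. The short bla, rop, bom and Tn903 fragments in the annotation appear to be non-functional backbone remnants.

Expression is driven by the CMV immediate-early enhancer and promoter, followed by a truncated HTLV-1 LTR fragment and a modified CMV intron A fragment, and the transcript ends at a bovine growth hormone polyadenylation signal. The open reading frame begins with a short segment matching a mouse immunoglobulin heavy-chain variable gene, most likely the leader peptide for secretion, followed by human IgG1 constant-region sequence corresponding to the single-chain Fc (scFc) listed in the record. An HRV3C protease cleavage site then links the scFc to the RBD, which carries a C-terminal AVI tag; neither of these two short elements is annotated separately in the feature table. The RBD carries fifteen Omicron substitutions: G339D, S371L, S373P, S375F, K417N, N440K, G446S, S477N, T478K, E484A, Q493R, G496S, Q498R, N501Y and Y505H. The record is inconsistent on the domain boundaries, giving residues 330-526 in the plasmid name but 324-526 in the purpose and insert fields.

This layout would allow Fc-based capture of the fusion protein, release of the RBD by HRV3C cleavage, and site-specific biotinylation at the AVI tag. That fits the associated publication's aim of making molecular probes of spike subdomains across SARS-CoV-2 variants.
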