Features (pLannotate 1.2.2; 15 found; start..end, strand, type, name):
     92..190     +  misc_feature   bom (fragment): basis of mobility region from pBR322
    276..655     +  enhancer       CMV enhancer: human cytomegalovirus immediate early enhancer
    656..859     +  promoter       CMV promoter: human cytomegalovirus (CMV) immediate early promoter
    948..1175    +  LTR            5' LTR (truncated) (fragment): truncated 5' long terminal repeat (LTR) from human T-cell leukemia virus (HTLV) type 1
   1179..1289    +  intron         CMV intron (fragment): modified intron A from human cytomegalovirus
   1340..1408    +  CDS            Ighv1-61 (fragment): HVM05_MOUSE - Also known as Igh-VJ558. Experimental evidence at protein level: Swiss-Prot protein existence level 1. From Mus musculus (Mouse).
   1742..2758    +  CDS            IGHG1: IGHG1_HUMAN - Experimental evidence at protein level: Swiss-Prot protein existence level 1. Constant region of immunoglobulin heavy chains. Immunoglobulins, also known as antibodies, are membrane-bound or secreted glycoproteins produced by B lymphocytes. In the recognition phase of humoral immunity, the membrane-bound immunoglobulins serve as receptors which, upon binding of a specific antigen, trigger the clonal expansion and differentiation of B lymphocytes into immunoglobulins- secreting plasma cells. Secreted immunoglobulins mediate the effector phase of humoral immunity, which results in
   2813..3439    +  CDS            S (fragment): SPIKE_SARS2 - Experimental evidence at protein level: Swiss-Prot protein existence level 1. [Spike glycoprotein]: May down-regulate host tetherin (BST2) by lysosomal degradation, thereby counteracting its antiviral activity. From Severe acute respiratory syndrome coronavirus 2 (2019-nCoV) (SARS-CoV-2).
   3501..3725    +  polyA_signal   bGH poly(A) signal: bovine growth hormone polyadenylation signal
   4263..4851    -  rep_origin     ori: high-copy-number ColE1/pMB1/pBR322/pUC origin of replication
   5023..5094    -  CDS            bla(M) (fragment): β-lactamase lacking the signal sequence; bla(M); allows cytosolic expression of β-lactamase
   5106..5252    -  CDS            TRA2_ECOLX (fragment): Protein predicted: Swiss-Prot protein existence level 4. Required for transposition of transposon Tn903. From Escherichia coli.
   5393..6208    -  CDS            KanR: aminoglycoside phosphotransferase; aph(3')-Ia; confers resistance to kanamycin in bacteria or G418 (Geneticin®) in eukaryotes
   6331..6418    -  promoter       AmpR promoter (fragment): bla
   6513..6548    +  CDS            rop (fragment): Rop protein, which maintains plasmids at low copy number; rop
>Addgene plasmid #182930 | pVRC8400-SARS-CoV-2-RBD(aa330-526)-B.1.1.529-AVI | addgene full sequence | sequence record 358143 | Addgene NGS Result
TCCCGGAGACGGTCACAGCTTGTCTGTAAGCGGATGCCGGGAGCAGACAAGCCCGTCAGGGCGCGTCAGC
GGGTGTTGGCGGGTGTCGGGGCTGGCTTAACTATGCGGCATCAGAGCAGATTGTACTGAGAGTGCACCAT
ATGCGGTGTGAAATACCGCACAGATGCGTAAGGAGAAAATACCGCATCAGATTGGCTATTGGCCATTGCA
TACGTTGTATCCATATCATAATATGTACATTTATATTGGCTCATGTCCAACATTACCGCCATGTTGACAT
TGATTATTGACTAGTTATTAATAGTAATCAATTACGGGGTCATTAGTTCATAGCCCATATATGGAGTTCC
GCGTTACATAACTTACGGTAAATGGCCCGCCTGGCTGACCGCCCAACGACCCCCGCCCATTGACGTCAAT
AATGACGTATGTTCCCATAGTAACGCCAATAGGGACTTTCCATTGACGTCAATGGGTGGAGTATTTACGG
TAAACTGCCCACTTGGCAGTACATCAAGTGTATCATATGCCAAGTACGCCCCCTATTGACGTCAATGACG
GTAAATGGCCCGCCTGGCATTATGCCCAGTACATGACCTTATGGGACTTTCCTACTTGGCAGTACATCTA
CGTATTAGTCATCGCTATTACCATGGTGATGCGGTTTTGGCAGTACATCAATGGGCGTGGATAGCGGTTT
GACTCACGGGGATTTCCAAGTCTCCACCCCATTGACGTCAATGGGAGTTTGTTTTGGCACCAAAATCAAC
GGGACTTTCCAAAATGTCGTAACAACTCCGCCCCATTGACGCAAATGGGCGGTAGGCGTGTACGGTGGGA
GGTCTATATAAGCAGAGCTCGTTTAGTGAACCGTCAGATCGCCTGGAGACGCCATCCACGCTGTTTTGAC
CTCCATAGAAGACACCGGGACCGATCCAGCCTCCATCGGCTCGCATCTCTCCTTCACGCGCCCGCCGCCC
TACCTGAGGCCGCCATCCACGCCGGTTGAGTCGCGTTCTGCCGCCTCCCGCCTGTGGTGCCTCCTGAACT
GCGTCCGCCGTCTAGGTAAGTTTAAAGCTCAGGTCGAGACCGGGCCTTTGTCCGGCGCTCCCTTGGAGCC
TACCTAGACTCAGCCGGCTCTCCACGCTTTGCCTGACCCTGCTTGCTCAACTCTAGTTAACGGTGGAGGG
CAGTGTAGTCTGAGCAGTACTCGTTGCTGCCGCGCGCGCCACCAGACATAATAGCTGACAGACTAACAGA
CTGTTCCTTTCCATGGGTCTTTTCTGCAGTCACCGTCGTCGACACGTGTGATCAGATATCGCGGCCGCTC
TAGACCACCATGGGATGGTCATGTATCATCCTTTTTCTAGTAGCAACTGCAACCGGTGTACATTCCGCAC
CTGAGCTGCTGGGCGGACCTAGTGTCTTTCTGTTCCCCCCCAAGCCTAAGGACACCCTGATGATCAGCCG
GACCCCCGAGGTTACATGCGTGGTGGTCGATGTGTCCCACGAGGACCCTGAAGTGAAGTTTAATTGGTAT
GTGGACGGCGTCGAGGTCCACAACGCCAAGACCAAGCCTAGAGAGGAACAGTACAACAGCACCTACAGAG
TGGTGAGCGTGCTGACCGTGCTGCACCAAGATTGGCTGAATGGCAAGGAGTACAAGTGCAAGGTGAGCAA
CAAGGCCCTGCCAGCTCCTATTGAGAAAACCATCAGCAAAGCCAAGGGCCAGCCTCGGGAGCCCCAGGTG
TATACCCTGCCTCCATCTCGCGACGAGCTGACCAAGAACCAGGTGTCTCTGTACTGCCTGGTCAAGGGCT
TTTACCCTAGCGACATCGCCGTGGAATGGGAAAGCAACGGCCAGCCTGAGAACAACTATAAAACAACGCC
ACCTGTGCTGGACTCTGATGGCAGCTTCTTCCTGTACAGCAAGCTGACCGTGGACAAGAGCAGGTGGCAA
CAGGGCAACGTGTTCAGCTGTAGCGTGATGCACGAAGCTCTGCACAACCACTACACCCAGAAATCTCTCA
GCCTGAGTCCCGGCAAGGGCGGCGGCGGCAGCGGCGGGGGCGGCAGCGGCGGCGGTGGATCTGGCGGAGG
CGGCTCCGCCCCTGAGCTTCTGGGCGGCCCTTCTGTGTTCCTGTTCCCTCCAAAGCCCAAGGACACACTG
ATGATCAGCAGAACCCCTGAAGTGACCTGTGTGGTGGTGGACGTGTCTCATGAAGATCCTGAAGTCAAAT
TCAACTGGTACGTGGACGGGGTGGAAGTGCACAATGCCAAAACTAAGCCTCGGGAAGAGCAGTACAATAG
CACATACCGGGTGGTGTCTGTACTGACCGTGCTGCATCAGGACTGGCTGAACGGCAAGGAATACAAGTGC
AAGGTGAGCAACAAGGCACTGCCAGCTCCCATCGAAAAGACCATCTCCAAGGCTAAGGGCCAGCCTAGAG
AGCCTCAGGTGTACACCCTGCCTCCTAGCAGAGATGAACTGACAAAAAACCAGGTGAGCCTGACATGTCT
GGTTAAGGGCTTTTACCCCTCTGACATTGCCGTGGAATGGGAGTCTAATGGACAACCCGAAAACAACTAC
AAGACCACACCACCTGTGCTGGATAGCGACGGCAGCTTCTTCCTGACCAGCAAGCTGACCGTGGATAAGT
CCAGATGGCAGCAGGGCAATGTGTTCAGCTGCAGCGTGATGCACGAGGCTCTGCACAACCACTACACCCA
GAAAAGCCTGTCCCTGAGTCCAGGCAAGGGCGGCTCTGGCGGAGGAGGATCTGGCGGCCTGGAAGTCCTC
TTCCAGGGCCCTCCCAATATCACAAACCTGTGTCCTTTCGACGAGGTGTTTAACGCCACAAGATTCGCCA
GCGTTTATGCCTGGAATAGAAAAAGAATCTCTAACTGCGTGGCTGACTACAGCGTGCTGTATAACCTGGC
CCCTTTTTTCACCTTCAAGTGCTACGGCGTTTCCCCTACAAAACTGAACGACCTGTGCTTCACGAACGTG
TATGCCGACAGCTTCGTGATCCGGGGAGATGAGGTGCGGCAGATCGCCCCTGGCCAAACAGGCAACATCG
CCGATTACAACTACAAGCTGCCCGACGACTTCACAGGATGTGTGATCGCCTGGAACAGCAACAAGCTCGA
CAGCAAAGTGAGCGGAAACTACAACTACCTGTACAGACTGTTTAGAAAGAGCAATCTGAAGCCCTTCGAG
AGAGATATCAGCACCGAGATCTACCAGGCCGGCAACAAACCGTGCAACGGCGTGGCCGGCTTCAACTGCT
ACTTCCCCCTGAGAAGCTACTCTTTCCGGCCTACCTACGGCGTGGGCCACCAGCCTTACAGAGTGGTGGT
GCTGAGCTTCGAGCTGCTGCACGCCCCTGCCACCGTGTGCGGAGGCGGCGGCCTGGTGCCCCAGCAGAGC
GGCGGACTGAACGACATCTTCGAGGCCCAGAAGATCGAGTGGCACGAGGGCTGATGAGGATCCAGATCTG
CTGTGCCTTCTAGTTGCCAGCCATCTGTTGTTTGCCCCTCCCCCGTGCCTTCCTTGACCCTGGAAGGTGC
CACTCCCACTGTCCTTTCCTAATAAAATGAGGAAATTGCATCGCATTGTCTGAGTAGGTGTCATTCTATT
CTGGGGGGTGGGGTGGGGCAGGACAGCAAGGGGGAGGATTGGGAAGACAATAGCAGGCATGCTGGGGATG
CGGTGGGCTCTATGGGTACCCAGGTGCTGAAGAATTGACCCGGTTCCTCCTGGGCCAGAAAGAAGCAGGC
ACATCCCCTTCTCTGTGACACACCCTGTCCACGCCCCTGGTTCTTAGTTCCAGCCCCACTCATAGGACAC
TCATAGCTCAGGAGGGCTCCGCCTTCAATCCCACCCGCTAAAGTACTTGGAGCGGTCTCTCCCTCCCTCA
TCAGCCCACCAAACCAAACCTAGCCTCCAAGAGTGGGAAGAAATTAAAGCAAGATAGGCTATTAAGTGCA
GAGGGAGAGAAAATGCCTCCAACATGTGAGGAAGTAATGAGAGAAATCATAGAATTTTAAGGCCATGATT
TAAGGCCATCATGGCCTTAATCTTCCGCTTCCTCGCTCACTGACTCGCTGCGCTCGGTCGTTCGGCTGCG
GCGAGCGGTATCAGCTCACTCAAAGGCGGTAATACGGTTATCCACAGAATCAGGGGATAACGCAGGAAAG
AACATGTGAGCAAAAGGCCAGCAAAAGGCCAGGAACCGTAAAAAGGCCGCGTTGCTGGCGTTTTTCCATA
GGCTCCGCCCCCCTGACGAGCATCACAAAAATCGACGCTCAAGTCAGAGGTGGCGAAACCCGACAGGACT
ATAAAGATACCAGGCGTTTCCCCCTGGAAGCTCCCTCGTGCGCTCTCCTGTTCCGACCCTGCCGCTTACC
GGATACCTGTCCGCCTTTCTCCCTTCGGGAAGCGTGGCGCTTTCTCATAGCTCACGCTGTAGGTATCTCA
GTTCGGTGTAGGTCGTTCGCTCCAAGCTGGGCTGTGTGCACGAACCCCCCGTTCAGCCCGACCGCTGCGC
CTTATCCGGTAACTATCGTCTTGAGTCCAACCCGGTAAGACACGACTTATCGCCACTGGCAGCAGCCACT
GGTAACAGGATTAGCAGAGCGAGGTATGTAGGCGGTGCTACAGAGTTCTTGAAGTGGTGGCCTAACTACG
GCTACACTAGAAGAACAGTATTTGGTATCTGCGCTCTGCTGAAGCCAGTTACCTTCGGAAAAAGAGTTGG
TAGCTCTTGATCCGGCAAACAAACCACCGCTGGTAGCGGTGGTTTTTTTGTTTGCAAGCAGCAGATTACG
CGCAGAAAAAAAGGATCTCAAGAAGATCCTTTGATCTTTTCTACGGGGTCTGACGCTCAGTGGAACGAAA
ACTCACGTTAAGGGATTTTGGTCATGAGATTATCAAAAAGGATCTTCACCTAGATCCTTTTAAATTAAAA
ATGAAGTTTTAAATCAATCTAAAGTATATATGAGTAAACTTGGTCTGACAGTTACCAATGCTTAATCAGT
GAGGCACCTATCTCAGCGATCTGTCTATTTCGTTCATCCATAGTTGCCTGACTCNGGGGGGGGGGGCGCT
GAGGTCTGCCTCGTGAAGAAGGTGTTGCTGACTCATACCAGGCCTGAATCGCCCCATCATCCAGCCAGAA
AGTGAGGGAGCCACGGTTGATGAGAGCTTTGTTGTAGGTGGACCAGTTGGTGATTTTGAACTTTTGCTTT
GCCACGGAACGGTCTGCGTTGTCGGGAAGATGCGTGATCTGATCCTTCAACTCAGCAAAAGTTCGATTTA
TTCAACAAAGCCGCCGTCCCGTCAAGTCAGCGTAATGCTCTGCCAGTGTTACAACCAATTAACCAATTCT
GATTAGAAAAACTCATCGAGCATCAAATGAAACTGCAATTTATTCATATCAGGATTATCAATACCATATT
TTTGAAAAAGCCGTTTCTGTAATGAAGGAGAAAACTCACCGAGGCAGTTCCATAGGATGGCAAGATCCTG
GTATCGGTCTGCGATTCCGACTCGTCCAACATCAATACAACCTATTAATTTCCCCTCGTCAAAAATAAGG
TTATCAAGTGAGAAATCACCATGAGTGACGACTGAATCCGGTGAGAATGGCAAAAGCTTATGCATTTCTT
TCCAGACTTGTTCAACAGGCCAGCCATTACGCTCGTCATCAAAATCACTCGCATCAACCAAACCGTTATT
CATTCGTGATTGCGCCTGAGCGAGACGAAATACGCGATCGCTGTTAAAAGGACAATTACAAACAGGAATC
GAATGCAACCGGCGCAGGAACACTGCCAGCGCATCAACAATATTTTCACCTGAATCAGGATATTCTTCTA
ATACCTGGAATGCTGTTTTCCCGGGGATCGCAGTGGTGAGTAACCATGCATCATCAGGAGTACGGATAAA
ATGCTTGATGGTCGGAAGAGGCATAAATTCCGTCAGCCAGTTTAGTCTGACCATCTCATCTGTAACATCA
TTGGCAACGCTACCTTTGCCATGTTTCAGAAACAACTCTGGCGCATCGGGCTTCCCATACAATCGATAGA
TTGTCGCACCTGATTGCCCGACATTATCGCGAGCCCATTTATACCCATATAAATCAGCATCCATGTTGGA
ATTTAATCGCGGCCTCGAGCAAGACGTTTCCCGTTGAATATGGCTCATAACACCCCTTGTATTACTGTTT
ATGTAAGCAGACAGTTTTATTGTTCATGATGATATATTTTTATCTTGTGCAATGTAACATCAGAGATTTT
GAGACACAACGTGGCTTTNCCCCCCCCCCCATTATTGAAGCATTTATCAGGGTTATTGTCTCATGAGCGG
ATACATATTTGAATGTATTTAGAAAAATAAACAAATAGGGGTTCCGCGCACATTTCCCCGAAAAGTGCCA
CCTGACGTCTAAGAAACCATTATTATCATGACATTAACCTATAAAAATAGGCGTATCACGAGGCCCTTTC
GTCTCGCGCGTTTCGGTGATGACGGTGAAAACCTCTGACACATGCAGC
