>Addgene plasmid #182930 | pVRC8400-SARS-CoV-2-RBD(aa330-526)-B.1.1.529-AVI | depositor full sequence | sequence record 354268 | pVRC8400-SARS-CoV-2-RBD(aa330-526)-B.1.1.529-AVI sequence 839 bps
CCAGATGGCAGCAGGGCAATGTGTTCAGCTGCAGCGTGATGCACGAGGCTCTGCACAACCACTACACCCA
GAAAAGCCTGTCCCTGAGTCCAGGCAAGGGCGGCTCTGGCGGAGGAGGATCTGGCGGCCTGGAAGTCCTC
TTCCAGGGCCCTCCCAATATCACAAACCTGTGTCCTTTCGACGAGGTGTTTAACGCCACAAGATTCGCCA
GCGTTTATGCCTGGAATAGAAAAAGAATCTCTAACTGCGTGGCTGACTACAGCGTGCTGTATAACCTGGC
CCCTTTTTTCACCTTCAAGTGCTACGGCGTTTCCCCTACAAAACTGAACGACCTGTGCTTCACGAACGTG
TATGCCGACAGCTTCGTGATCCGGGGAGATGAGGTGCGGCAGATCGCCCCTGGCCAAACAGGCAACATCG
CCGATTACAACTACAAGCTGCCCGACGACTTCACAGGATGTGTGATCGCCTGGAACAGCAACAAGCTCGA
CAGCAAAGTGAGCGGAAACTACAACTACCTGTACAGACTGTTTAGAAAGAGCAATCTGAAGCCCTTCGAG
AGAGATATCAGCACCGAGATCTACCAGGCCGGCAACAAACCGTGCAACGGCGTGGCCGGCTTCAACTGCT
ACTTCCCCCTGAGAAGCTACTCTTTCCGGCCTACCTACGGCGTGGGCCACCAGCCTTACAGAGTGGTGGT
GCTGAGCTTCGAGCTGCTGCACGCCCCTGCCACCGTGTGCGGAGGCGGCGGCCTGGTGCCCCAGCAGAGC
GGCGGACTGAACGACATCTTCGAGGCCCAGAAGATCGAGTGGCACGAGGGCTGATGAGGATCCAGATCT
